>Addgene plasmid #174814 | pET41sIII_GST-ALC1-E175Q | addgene full sequence | sequence record 343400 | Addgene NGS Result
TAATACGACTCACTATAGGGGAATTGTGAGCGGATAACAATTCCCCTCTAGAAATAATTTTGTTTAACTT
TAAGAAGGAGATATACATATGTCCCCTATACTAGGTTATTGGAAAATTAAGGGCCTTGTGCAACCCACTC
GACTTCTTTTGGAATATCTTGAAGAAAAATATGAAGAGCATTTGTATGAGCGCGATGAAGGTGATAAATG
GCGAAACAAAAAGTTTGAATTGGGTTTGGAGTTTCCCAATCTTCCTTATTATATTGATGGTGATGTTAAA
TTAACACAGTCTATGGCCATCATACGTTATATAGCTGACAAGCACAACATGTTGGGTGGTTGTCCAAAAG
AGCGTGCAGAGATTTCAATGCTTGAAGGAGCGGTTTTGGATATTAGATACGGTGTTTCGAGAATTGCATA
TAGTAAAGACTTTGAAACTCTCAAAGTTGATTTTCTTAGCAAGCTACCTGAAATGCTGAAAATGTTCGAA
GATCGTTTATGTCATAAAACATATTTAAATGGTGATCATGTAACCCATCCTGACTTCATGTTGTATGACG
CTCTTGATGTTGTTTTATACATGGACCCAATGTGCCTGGATGCGTTCCCAAAATTAGTTTGTTTTAAAAA
ACGTATTGAAGCTATCCCACAAATTGATAAGTACTTGAAATCCAGCAAGTATATAGCATGGCCTTTGCAG
GGCTGGCAAGCCACGTTTGGTGGTGGCGACCATCCTCCAAAATCGGATGGTTCAACTAGTCTGGAAGTTC
TGTTCCAGGGGCCCCTCGAGATGGAGCGCGCGGGCGCTACTAGCCGCGGGGGCCAGGCGCCTGGCTTCTT
ACTGCGGCTTCATACTGAGGGCCCAGCCGAGGCGGCGCGGGTGCAGGAGCAGGACTTACGGCAGTGGGGG
CTGACAGGGATTCACCTACGCTCTTACCAGCTGGAGGGAGTAAACTGGCTCGCCCAGCGCTTCCATTGTC
AGAATGGCTGTATCCTGGGAGATGAGATGGGCCTGGGGAAGACCTGCCAGACTATTGCTCTCTTCATTTA
TTTGGCAGGAAGATTAAATGATGAAGGGCCATTTCTGATTCTTTGTCCCTTGTCTGTTTTGAGCAACTGG
AAAGAAGAAATGCAGAGATTTGCTCCAGGTCTTTCCTGTGTAACATATGCAGGCGACAAGGAGGAAAGAG
CCTGCCTTCAGCAAGACCTGAAACAGGAGTCACGTTTTCATGTGCTACTGACTACCTATGAGATTTGCTT
GAAAGATGCATCATTTCTAAAATCATTCCCTTGGAGTGTTCTTGTTGTGGATCAGGCTCACAGGTTGAAA
AACCAAAGCTCCCTGCTGCATAAGACCTTGTCAGAGTTCTCAGTAGTCTTCAGTCTCCTGTTGACCGGAA
CTCCCATCCAGAACAGCCTCCAAGAGCTCTACTCCCTCCTCAGTTTTGTGGAGCCTGATCTCTTTTCCAA
GGAAGAGGTGGGAGATTTTATTCAACGCTACCAGGATATTGAGAAAGAATCTGAGTCAGCAAGTGAACTG
CACAAACTCTTGCAGCCATTTCTGCTGAGGCGAGTGAAAGCTGAGGTAGCTACAGAGCTTCCCAAGAAGA
CAGAAGTAGTGATATACCATGGCATGTCAGCATTGCAGAAGAAATACTACAAGGCCATTTTGATGAAAGA
CCTAGATGCATTTGAAAATGAGACGGCAAAGAAAGTTAAACTACAGAACATTTTGTCCCAGCTTCGAAAG
TGTGTGGATCACCCATATTTGTTTGATGGTGTGGAGCCGGAGCCTTTTGAAGTTGGAGACCACCTGACTG
AGGCTAGTGGGAAGCTTCACCTGCTGGATAAGCTACTAGCATTCCTGTATTCTGGGGGCCATCGGGTTTT
ACTTTTCTCCCAAATGACCCAGATGTTGGATATTCTCCAAGACTATATGGATTACAGAGGCTACAGCTAT
GAGCGTGTGGATGGTTCTGTGAGAGGAGAAGAGAGACACTTGGCCATTAAGAACTTTGGACAGCAGCCCA
TTTTCGTTTTTCTCCTGAGTACTAGGGCAGGTGGAGTTGGCATGAACTTAACAGCAGCAGATACTGTGAT
TTTTGTTGACAGTGACTTTAATCCTCAGAATGACTTGCAAGCAGCTGCCAGGGCTCATCGCATTGGCCAA
AACAAGTCTGTTAAAGTTATTCGGCTGATTGGTCGAGACACTGTGGAAGAAATAGTCTATAGGAAAGCAG
CCTCCAAACTGCAGCTCACCAACATGATCATAGAAGGAGGCCATTTTACTCTGGGAGCCCAAAAACCCGC
TGCCGATGCTGACCTCCAGTTGAGTGAGATACTCAAATTTGGTTTGGATAAACTGCTGGCCTCTGAGGGG
AGCACCATGGATGAAATAGACCTGGAGTCCATCCTGGGAGAAACAAAAGATGGCCAGTGGGTCTCTGATG
CCTTGCCTGCAGCAGAAGGAGGGAGCAGAGATCAAGAGGAAGGAAAAAATCATATGTACTTATTTGAAGG
TAAAGATTATTCTAAAGAGCCCAGTAAGGAAGACAGAAAATCATTTGAACAACTGGTAAACCTTCAGAAA
ACCCTTTTGGAGAAAGCTAGTCAAGAGGGCCGATCACTCCGAAATAAAGGCAGTGTTCTCATCCCAGGCC
TTGTGGAGGGATCTACCAAAAGGAAGCGGGTTCTGAGTCCAGAAGAGCTGGAGGACAGACAGAAGAAAAG
ACAAGAAGCAGCTGCCAAGAGAAGGAGACTCATAGAGGAGAAGAAGAGGCAAAAGGAAGAGGCTGAACAT
AAGAAAAAGATGGCCTGGTGGGAATCCAACAATTACCAGTCCTTCTGCCTGCCCTCTGAGGAGAGCGAGC
CAGAGGACCTTGAGAATGGGGAAGAGAGCTCTGCTGAGCTGGATTACCAAGACCCAGATGCTACTTCCCT
CAAGTACGTTAGTGGTGATGTCACCCACCCTCAGGCTGGGGCCGAGGATGCTCTCATTGTGCACTGCGTA
GATGACTGTGGCCACTGGGGCAGAGGTGGTTTATTTACAGCTCTGGAAAAGCGATCCGCTGAGCCAAGAA
AAATATATGAGCTGGCTGGGAAAATGAAAGACCTGAGTTTGGGAGGTGTCCTTTTATTTCCTGTTGATGA
TAAAGAATCAAGAAACAAAGGGCAAGATTTGTTGGCCTTGATTGTGGCTCAGCATCGTGATCGTTCCAAT
GTCCTGTCTGGCATTAAGATGGCAGCCCTAGAAGAGGGCCTGAAGAAGATATTTTTAGCAGCAAAAAAGA
AGAAAGCAAGTGTTCATCTTCCACGTATTGGACATGCCACGAAAGGTTTTAACTGGTATGGTACTGAGCG
ACTTATTCGGAAACATCTGGCTGCAAGAGGCATCCCAACTTACATATATTATTTTCCTAGAAGCAAGTCT
GCTGTCCTTCATTCACAGTCTTCATCTTCCTCCTCAAGACAGCTGGTGCCTTAAGGATCCGTCGAGCACC
ACCACCACCACCACCACCACTAATTGATTAATACCTAGGCTGCTAAACAAAGCCCGAAAGGAAGCTGAGT
TGGCTGCTGCCACCGCTGAGCAATAACTAGCATAACCCCTTGGGGCCTCTAAACGGGTCTTGAGGGGTTT
TTTGCTGAAAGGAGGAACTATATCCGGATTGGCGAATGGG
[124 nt withheld, positions 3681-3804]
C
[91 nt withheld, positions 3806-3896]
A
[49 nt withheld, positions 3898-3946]
CCTTTGACGTTGGAGTCCACGTTCTTT
[37 nt withheld, positions 3974-4010]
ACCCTATCTCGGTCTATTCTTTTGATTTATAAGGGATTTTGCCGATTTCGGCCTATTGGTTAAAAAATGA
GCTGATTTAACAAAAATTTAACGCGAATTTTAACAAAATATTAACGCTTACAATTTAGGTGGCACTTTTC
GGGGAAATGTGCGCGGAACCCCTATTTGTTTATTTTTCTAAATACATTCAAATATGTATCCGCTCATGAA
TTAATTCTTAGAAAAACTCATCGAGCATCAAATGAAACTGCAATTTATTCATATCAGGATTATCAATACC
ATATTTTTGAAAAAGCCGTTTCTGTAATGAAGGAGAAAACTCACCGAGGCAGTTCCATAGGATGGCAAGA
TCCTGGTATCGGTCTGCGATTCCGACTCGTCCAACATCAATACAACCTATTAATTTCCCCTCGTCAAAAA
TAAGGTTATCAAGTGAGAAATCACCATGAGTGACGACTGAATCCGGTGAGAATGGCAAAAGTTTATGCAT
TTCTTTCCAGACTTGTTCAACAGGCCAGCCATTACGCTCGTCATCAAAATCACTCGCATCAACCAAACCG
TTATTCATTCGTGATTGCGCCTGAGCGAGACGAAATACGCGATCGCTGTTAAAAGGACAATTACAAACAG
GAATCGAATGCAACCGGCGCAGGAACACTGCCAGCGCATCAACAATATTTTCACCTGAATCAGGATATTC
TTCTAATACCTGGAATGCTGTTTTCCCGGGGATCGCAGTGGTGAGTAACCATGCATCATCAGGAGTACGG
ATAAAATGCTTGATGGTCGGAAGAGGCATAAATTCCGTCAGCCAGTTTAGTCTGACCATCTCATCTGTAA
CATCATTGGCAACGCTACCTTTGCCATGTTTCAGAAACAACTCTGGCGCATCGGGCTTCCCATACAATCG
ATAGATTGTCGCACCTGATTGCCCGACATTATCGCGAGCCCATTTATACCCATATAAATCAGCATCCATG
TTGGAATTTAATCGCGGCCTAGAGCAAGACGTTTCCCGTTGAATATGGCTCATAACACCCCTTGTATTAC
TGTTTATGTAAGCAGACAGTTTTATTGTTCATGACCAAAATCCCTTAACGTGAGTTTTCGTTCCACTGAG
CGTCAGACCCCGTAGAAAAGATCAAAGGATCTTCTTGAGATCCTTTTTTTCTGCGCGTAATCTGCTGCTT
GCAAACAAAAAAACCACCGCTACCAGCGGTGGTTTGTTTGCCGGATCAAGAGCTACCAACTCTTTTTCCG
AAGGTAACTGGCTTCAGCAGAGCGCAGATACCAAATACTGTCCTTCTAGTGTAGCCGTAGTTAGGCCACC
ACTTCAAGAACTCTGTAGCACCGCCTACATACCTCGCTCTGCTAATCCTGTTACCAGTGGCTGCTGCCAG
TGGCGATAAGTCGTGTCTTACCGGGTTGGACTCAAGACGATAGTTACCGGATAAGGCGCAGCGGTCGGGC
TGAACGGGGGGTTCGTGCACACAGCCCAGCTTGGAGCGAACGACCTACACCGAACTGAGATACCTACAGC
GTGAGCTATGAGAAAGCGCCACGCTTCCCGAAGGGAGAAAGGCGGACAGGTATCCGGTAAGCGGCAGGGT
CGGAACAGGAGAGCGCACGAGGGAGCTTCCAGGGGGAAACGCCTGGTATCTTTATAGTCCTGTCGGGTTT
CGCCACCTCTGACTTGAGCGTCGATTTTTGTGATGCTCGTCAGGGGGGCGGAGCCTATGGAAAAACGCCA
GCAACGCGGCCTTTTTACGGTTCCTGGCCTTTTGCTGGCCTTTTGCTCACATGTTCTTTCCTGCGTTATC
CCCTGATTCTGTGGATAACCGTATTACCGCCTTTGAGTGAGCTGATACCGCTCGCCGCAGCCGAACGACC
GAGCGCAGCGAGTCAGTGAGCGAGGAAGCGGAAGAGCGCCTGATGCGGTATTTTCTCCTTACGCATCTGT
GCGGTATTTCACACCGCAATGGTGCACTCTCAGTACAATCTGCTCTGATGCCGCATAGTTAAGCCAGTAT
ACACTCCGCTATCGCTACGTGACTGGGTCATGGCTGCGCCCCGACACCCGCCAACACCCGCTGACGCGCC
CTGACGGGCTTGTCTGCTCCCGGCATCCGCTTACAGACAAGCTGTGACCGTCTCCGGGAGCTGCATGTGT
CAGAGGTTTTCACCGTCATCACCGAAACGCGCGAGGCAGCTGCGGTAAAGCTCATCAGCGTGGTCGTGAA
GCGATTCACAGATGTCTGCCTGTTCATCCGCGTCCAGCTCGTTGAGTTTCTCCAGAAGCGTTAATGTCTG
GCTTCTGATAAAGCGGGCCATGTTAAGGGCGGTTTTTTCCTGTTTGGTCACTGATGCCTCCGTGTAAGGG
GGATTTCTGTTCATGGGGGTAATGATACCGATGAAACGAGAGAGGATGCTCACGATACGGGTTACTGATG
ATGAACATGCCCGGTTACTGGAACGTTGTGAGGGTAAACAACTGGCGGTATGGATGCGGCGGGACCAGAG
AAAAATCACTCAGGGTCAATGCCAGCGCTTCGTTAATACAGATGTAGGTGTTCCACAGGGTAGCCAGCAG
CATCCTGCGATGCAGATCCGGAACATAATGGTGCAGGGCGCTGACTTCCGCGTTTCCAGACTTTACGAAA
CACGGAAACCGAAGACCATTCATGTTGTTGCTCAGGTCGCAGACGTTTTGCAGCAGCAGTCGCTTCACGT
TCGCTCGCGTATCGGTGATTCATTCTGCTAACCAGTAAGGCAACCCCGCCAGCCTAGCCGGGTCCTCAAC
GACAGGAGCACGATCATGCTAGTCATGCCCCGCGCCCACCGGAAGGAGCTGACTGGGTTGAAGGCTCTCA
AGGGCATCGGTCGAGATCCCGGTGCCTAATGAGTGAGCTAACTTACATTAATTGCGTTGCGCTCACTGCC
CGCTTTCCAGTCGGGAAACCTGTCGTGCCAGCTGCATTAATGAATCGGCCAACGCGCGGGGAGAGGCGGT
TTGCGTATTGGGCGCCAGGGTGGTTTTTCTTTTCACCAGTGAGACGGGCAACAGCTGATTGCCCTTCACC
GCCTGGCCCTGAGAGAGTTGCAGCAAGCGGTCCACGCTGGTTTGCCCCAGCAGGCGAAAATCCTGTTTGA
TGGTGGTTAACGGCGGGATATAACATGAGCTGTCTTCGGTATCGTCGTATCCCACTACCGAGATGTCCGC
ACCAACGCGCAGCCCGGACTCGGTAATGGCGCGCATTGCGCCCAGCGCCATCTGATCGTTGGCAACCAGC
ATCGCAGTGGGAACGATGCCCTCATTCAGCATTTGCATGGTTTGTTGAAAACCGGACATGGCACTCCAGT
CGCCTTCCCGTTCCGCTATCGGCTGAATTTGATTGCGAGTGAGATATTTATGCCAGCCAGCCAGACGCAG
ACGCGCCGAGACAGAACTTAATGGGCCCGCTAACAGCGCGATTTGCTGGTGACCCAATGCGACCAGATGC
TCCACGCCCAGTCGCGTACCGTCTTCATGGGAGAAAATAATACTGTTGATGGGTGTCTGGTCAGAGACAT
CAAGAAATAACGCCGGAACATTAGTGCAGGCAGCTTCCACAGCAATGGCATCCTGGTCATCCAGCGGATA
GTTAATGATCAGCCCACTGACGCGTTGCGCGAGAAGATTGTGCACCGCCGCTTTACAGGCTTCGACGCCG
CTTCGTTCTACCATCGACACCACCACGCTGGCACCCAGTTGATCGGCGCGAGATTTAATCGCCGCGACAA
TTTGCGACGGCGCGTGCAGGGCCAGACTGGAGGTGGCAACGCCAATCAGCAACGACTGTTTGCCCGCCAG
TTGTTGTGCCACGCGGTTGGGAATGTAATTCAGCTCCGCCATCGCCGCTTCCACTTTTTCCCGCGTTTTC
GCAGAAACGTGGCTGGCCTGGTTCACCACGCGGGAAACGGTCTGATAAGAGACACCGGCATACTCTGCGA
CATCGTATAACGTTACTGGTTTCACATTCACCACCCTGAATTGACTCTCTTCCGGGCGCTATCATGCCAT
ACCGCGAAAGGTTTTGCGCCATTCGATGGTGTCCGGGATCTCGACGCTCTCCCTTATGCGACTCCTGCAT
TAGGAAGCAGCCCAGTAGTAGGTTGAGGCCGTTGAGCACCGCCGCCGCAAGGAATGGTGCATGCAAGGAG
ATGGCGCCCAACAGTCCCCCGGCCACGGGGCCTGCCACCATACCCACGCCGAAACAAGCGCTCATGAGCC
CGAAGTGGCGAGCCCGATCTTCCCCATCGGTGATGTCGGCGATATAGGCGCCAGCAACCGCACCTGTGGC
GCCGGTGATGCCGGCCACGATGCGTCCGGCGTAGAGGATCGAGATCGATCTCGATCCCGCGAAAT
Features (pLannotate 1.2.2; 20 found; start..end, strand, type, name):
      1..19      +  promoter       T7 promoter: promoter for bacteriophage T7 RNA polymerase
     20..44      +  protein_bind   lac operator: The lac repressor binds to the lac operator to inhibit transcription in E. coli. This inhibition can be relieved by adding lactose or isopropyl-β-D-thiogalactopyranoside (IPTG). lac repressor encoded by lacI
     59..81      +  RBS            RBS: efficient ribosome binding site from bacteriophage T7 gene 10 (Olins and Rangwala, 1989)
     89..742     +  CDS            GST26_SCHJA: Experimental evidence at protein level: Swiss-Prot protein existence level 1. GST isoenzymes appear to play a central role in the parasite detoxification system. Other functions are also suspected including a role in increasing the solubility of haematin in the parasite gut. From Schistosoma japonicum (Blood fluke).
    791..3481    +  CDS            CHD1L: CHD1L_HUMAN - Also known as ALC1 From Homo sapiens (Human).
   3497..3520    +  CDS            9xHis (fragment): 9xHis affinity tag
   3546..3589    +  CDS            SET1 (fragment): solubility-enhancement tag derived from T7 phage gene 10B
   3597..3644    +  terminator     T7 terminator: transcription terminator for bacteriophage T7 RNA polymerase
   3681..4109    +  rep_origin     f1 ori (sequence partly withheld): f1 bacteriophage origin of replication; arrow indicates direction of (+) strand synthesis
   4162..4219    +  promoter       AmpR promoter (fragment): bla
   4228..5043    -  CDS            KanR: aminoglycoside phosphotransferase; aph(3')-Ia; confers resistance to kanamycin in bacteria or G418 (Geneticin®) in eukaryotes
   5165..5753    +  rep_origin     ori: high-copy-number ColE1/pMB1/pBR322/pUC origin of replication
   5939..6078    -  misc_feature   bom: basis of mobility region from pBR322
   6180..6371    -  CDS            rop: Rop protein, which maintains plasmids at low copy number; rop
   6388..6768    +  CDS            YPB1_ECOLX: Protein predicted: Swiss-Prot protein existence level 4. From Escherichia coli.
   6830..6894    -  CDS            TcR (fragment): tetracycline efflux protein; tet; confers resistance to tetracycline
   6909..6930    -  protein_bind   CAP binding site: CAP binding activates transcription in the presence of cAMP. E. coli catabolite activator protein
   6943..8025    -  CDS            lacI: lac repressor; lacI; The lac repressor binds to the lac operator to inhibit transcription in E. coli. This inhibition can be relieved by adding lactose or isopropyl-β-D-thiogalactopyranoside (IPTG).
   8026..8103    -  promoter       lacI promoter: lacI
   8111..8390    -  CDS            TcR (fragment): tetracycline efflux protein; tet; confers resistance to tetracycline
