[The description below was written by a language model from this plasmid's Addgene catalogue record and pLannotate feature annotations shown in this document.]
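Description:
pET41sIII_GST-ALC1-E175Q is a bacterial expression plasmid built on a pET41 backbone for producing a catalytically inactive form of human ALC1 (CHD1L), a chromatin remodeling enzyme, in E. coli. It carries a kanamycin resistance gene (aminoglycoside phosphotransferase) for selection and replicates from a ColE1/pBR322-type origin. The rop gene and the bom region are also present, consistent with the low copy number recorded for the plasmid. An f1 origin is present as well, and short tetracycline-resistance fragments are annotated as leftovers of the pBR322 lineage.

Expression is driven by a T7 promoter followed immediately by a lac operator and the T7 gene 10 ribosome binding site. The plasmid-encoded lacI repressor keeps transcription off until IPTG is added, in a host that supplies T7 RNA polymerase. The open reading frame begins with Schistosoma japonicum glutathione S-transferase from the backbone, fused at its C-terminal end to ALC1 residues 1–897, which were inserted by Gibson cloning. A histidine tag sequence is annotated just downstream of the ALC1 coding region, though the catalogue lists only the N-terminal GST tag and the record does not confirm that the His tag is in frame. A T7 terminator closes the unit.

The E175Q substitution is described as disrupting ATP binding, making this protein an inactive control. The depositor notes that the ALC1 sequence also carries the natural variants R25P and S743C. The construct is suited to GST-affinity purification of recombinant mutant ALC1, and the associated work concerns PARP1's roles in ALC1-dependent nucleosome remodeling.
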