Addgene plasmid #174814: pET41sIII_GST-ALC1-E175Q
Purpose: Bacterial expression of inactive ALC1 (E175Q disrupts ATP binding)
Depositing lab: Joan Conaway. Depositing organization: Stowers Institute for Medical Research. Publication: Multiple roles for PARP1 in ALC1-dependent nucleosome remodeling. Ooi SK, Sato S, Tomomori-Sato C, Zhang Y, Wen Z, Banks CAS, Washburn MP, Unruh JR, Florens L, Conaway RC, Conaway JW. Proc Natl Acad Sci U S A. 2021 Sep 7;118(36). pii: 2107277118. doi: 10.1073/pnas.2107277118. PubMed 34465625.
Backbone
  Vector backbone: pET41
  Vector type: Bacterial Expression
Growth in bacteria
  Bacterial resistance: Kanamycin, 50 μg/mL
  Growth temperature: 37°C
  Growth strain: DH5alpha
  Copy number: Low Copy
Gene/Insert
  Gene/Insert name: ALC1-E175Q
  Species: H. sapiens (human)
  Mutation: E175Q
  Entrez Gene: CHD1L (a.k.a. ALC1, CHDL)
  Tag / fusion protein: GST (N terminal on backbone)
  Cloning method: Gibson Cloning
  Sequencing primers: 5′ n/a; 3′ n/a
Terms and licenses: Academic/Nonprofit Terms; Industry Terms: Not Available to Industry
Depositor comments: Protein residues 1-897 (a start codon included in-frame). Please note: Plasmid contains R25P and S743C natural variants in ALC1.
How to cite: pET41sIII_GST-ALC1-E175Q was a gift from Joan Conaway (Addgene plasmid # 174814 ; http://n2t.net/addgene:174814 ; RRID:Addgene_174814)
